Addgene plasmid #221309: pMSCV-FKBP-NOSTRIN
Purpose: Expression of NOSTRIN (pLxIS) in mammalian cells by retroviral transduction
Depositing lab: Jonathan Kagan. Depositing organization: Boston Children's Hospital. Publication: pLxIS-containing domains are biochemically flexible regulators of interferons and metabolism. Landau LM, Chaudhary N, Tien YC, Rogozinska M, Joshi S, Yao C, Crowley J, Hullahalli K, Campbell IW, Waldor MK, Haigis M, Kagan JC. Mol Cell. 2024 Jul 11;84(13):2436-2454.e10. doi: 10.1016/j.molcel.2024.05.030. Epub 2024 Jun 25. PubMed 38925114.
Backbone
  Vector backbone: pMSCV-IRES-GFP
  Vector type: Retroviral
Growth in bacteria
  Bacterial resistance: Ampicillin, 100 μg/mL
  Growth temperature: 37°C
  Growth strain: NEB Stable
  Copy number: High Copy
Gene/Insert
  Gene/Insert name: NOSTRIN (pLxIS)
  Species: M. musculus (mouse)
  Entrez Gene: Nostrin (a.k.a. Daip2, mDaIP2, RP23-431D4.2)
  Tag / fusion protein: FLAG-4xFKBP (N terminal on insert)
  Cloning method: Restriction Enzyme; 5′ cloning site BglII (not destroyed); 3′ cloning site NotI (not destroyed)
Terms and licenses: Academic/Nonprofit Terms; Industry Terms: Not Available to Industry
How to cite: pMSCV-FKBP-NOSTRIN was a gift from Jonathan Kagan (Addgene plasmid # 221309 ; http://n2t.net/addgene:221309 ; RRID:Addgene_221309)
