[The description below was written by a language model from this plasmid's Addgene catalogue record and pLannotate feature annotations shown in this document.]
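Description:
pMSCV-FKBP-NOSTRIN is a gammaretroviral transfer vector built on the pMSCV-IRES-GFP backbone for stable expression of a tagged mouse NOSTRIN protein in mammalian cells by retroviral transduction. In bacteria it is maintained through a high-copy ColE1/pUC-type origin and selected with ampicillin via the β-lactamase gene. The remaining bacterial annotations (fragments of lacI, lacZα, rop, bom and the tetracycline resistance gene) are non-functional remnants of earlier cloning vectors. The viral portion consists of murine embryonic stem cell virus 5′ and 3′ LTRs, the MESV Ψ packaging signal and a truncated, start-codon-less gag segment that extends the packaging region. No internal promoter is annotated, so the 5′ LTR presumably drives transcription of the payload. The structural and enzymatic viral genes are absent and must be provided in trans by a packaging system.

The insert, cloned between BglII and NotI sites, encodes mouse Nostrin fused at its N terminus to a FLAG epitope and four tandem FKBP domains. The automated annotation identifies only two FKBP-like segments outright, one matching human FKBP12 and one mislabelled as a fungal homologue, with unannotated space upstream consistent with the additional repeats. FKBP arrays of this type are commonly used for ligand-induced oligomerisation, though the record does not state the ligand or the design rationale. Downstream, an EMCV IRES directs translation of EGFP from the same transcript, so transduced cells can be identified or sorted by fluorescence. The record designates NOSTRIN as a pLxIS-motif-containing protein, and the construct comes from work examining such domains as regulators of interferon responses and metabolism.
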