Features (pLannotate 1.2.2; 23 found; start..end, strand, type, name):
     15..35      +  CDS            3xFLAG (fragment): three tandem FLAG® epitope tags
    742..1026    +  CDS            FPR2 (fragment): FKBP2_CRYNB - Protein inferred from homology: Swiss-Prot protein existence level 3. PPIases accelerate the folding of proteins. It catalyzes the cis-trans isomerization of proline imidic peptide bonds in oligopeptides (By similarity). From Cryptococcus neoformans var. neoformans serotype D (strain B-3501A) (Filobasidiella neoformans).
   1021..1341    +  CDS            FKBP1A: FKB1A_HUMAN - Also known as FKBP1, FKBP12. Experimental evidence at protein level: Swiss-Prot protein existence level 1. Keeps in an inactive conformation TGFBR1, the TGF-beta type I serine/threonine kinase receptor, preventing TGF-beta receptor activation in absence of ligand. Recruits SMAD7 to ACVR1B which prevents the association of SMAD2 and SMAD3 with the activin receptor complex, thereby blocking the activin signal. May modulate the RYR1 calcium channel activity. PPIases accelerate the folding of proteins. It catalyzes the cis-trans isomerization of proline imidic peptide bonds in oligop
   1360..2877    +  CDS            Nostrin: NOSTN_MOUSE - Also known as Daip2. Experimental evidence at protein level: Swiss-Prot protein existence level 1. Multivalent adapter protein which may decrease NOS3 activity by inducing its translocation away from the plasma membrane. From Mus musculus (Mouse).
   2900..2933    -  misc_feature   MCS (fragment): pBluescript multiple cloning site
   3035..3497    +  misc_feature   IRES: internal ribosome entry site (IRES) of the encephalomyocarditis virus (EMCV)
   3511..4230    +  CDS            EGFP: the original enhanced GFP (Yang et al., 1996) mammalian codon-optimized
   4292..4806    +  LTR            3' LTR: 3' long terminal repeat from murine embryonic stem cell virus
   4968..4984    -  protein_bind   lac operator: The lac repressor binds to the lac operator to inhibit transcription in E. coli. This inhibition can be relieved by adding lactose or isopropyl-β-D-thiogalactopyranoside (IPTG). lac repressor encoded by lacI
   4992..5022    -  promoter       lac promoter: promoter for the E. coli lac operon
   5037..5058    -  protein_bind   CAP binding site: CAP binding activates transcription in the presence of cAMP. E. coli catabolite activator protein
   5071..5163    -  CDS            lacI (fragment): lac repressor; lacI; The lac repressor binds to the lac operator to inhibit transcription in E. coli. This inhibition can be relieved by adding lactose or isopropyl-β-D-thiogalactopyranoside (IPTG).
   5346..5934    -  rep_origin     ori: high-copy-number ColE1/pMB1/pBR322/pUC origin of replication
   6105..6965    -  CDS            AmpR: β-lactamase; bla; confers resistance to ampicillin, carbenicillin, and related antibiotics
   6966..7070    -  promoter       AmpR promoter: bla
   7165..7200    +  CDS            rop (fragment): Rop protein, which maintains plasmids at low copy number; rop
   7302..7401    +  misc_feature   bom (fragment): basis of mobility region from pBR322
   7407..7556    -  CDS            lacZα (fragment): LacZα fragment of β-galactosidase; lacZ fragment
   7556..7757    -  CDS            TcR (fragment): tetracycline efflux protein; tet; confers resistance to tetracycline
   7758..7856    +  CDS            env (fragment): murine leukemia virus gPr80 envelope polyprotein precursor; env; proteolytically cleaved into gp70SU and p15TM subunits
   7898..8414    +  LTR            5' LTR: 5' long terminal repeat from murine embryonic stem cell virus
   8478..8819    +  misc_feature   MESV Ψ: packaging signal of murine embryonic stem cell virus
   8886..9302    +  CDS            gag (truncated): truncated Moloney murine leukemia virus (MMLV) gag gene lacking the start codon
>Addgene plasmid #221309 | pMSCV-FKBP-NOSTRIN | addgene full sequence | sequence record 439157 | Addgene NGS Result
AGATCTGCCACCATGGACTACAAAGACGATGACGACAAGGGCGTCCAAGTGGAGACAATCTCTCCTGGGG
ATGGAAGGACATTCCCCAAGCGGGGTCAGACCTGCGTTGTTCATTATACCGGTATGTTGGAAGACGGTAA
AAAAGTCGATAGCTCACGGGATCGCAATAAGCCTTTCAAGTTCATGCTTGGGAAACAGGAAGTAATACGC
GGCTGGGAAGAGGGAGTAGCTCAAATGTCCGTCGGTCAACGCGCCAAATTGACAATTTCTCCTGACTACG
CTTATGGTGCAACCGGACACCCCGGCATAATTCCCCCACACGCAACACTTGTATTTGATGTAGAATTGCT
CAAGCTGGAAACAAGAGGAGTCCAGGTTGAAACCATATCTCCTGGGGACGGAAGAACCTTCCCTAAGCGG
GGACAAACTTGCGTTGTCCATTACACAGGCATGCTTGAAGATGGTAAGAAAGTCGACTCATCACGATACA
GAAATAAGCCATTCAAATTTATGCTCGGTAAACAGGAAGTCATAAGAGGCTGGGAAGAAGGAGTGGCCCA
AATGTCTGTAGGACAACGAGCCAAACTCACAATATCTCCCGATTATGCTTATGGTGCCACTGGCCACCCC
GGCATTATACCACCTCATGCCACTCTTGTTTTTGACGTAGAGCTGTTGAAGTTGGAGACCCGGGGCGTGC
AGGTTGAGACTATAAGTCCTGGAGATGGAAGGACTTTTCCTAAAAGAGGTCAGACATGCGTAGTACACTA
TACAGGGATGTTGGAGGACGGCAAAAAAGTCGACAGCTCCCGAGACCGGAATAAGCCTTTTAAGTTCATG
TTGGGGAAACAGGAAGTAATCCGCGGGTGGGAAGAGGGAGTCGCTCAGATGTCTGTGGGACAGCGCGCTA
AGCTGACCATTTCCCCCGATTATGCCTACGGCGCTACCGGTCACCCCGGGATTATTCCACCTCACGCTAC
TTTGGTGTTCGATGTCGAACTTCTGAAACTGGAGACTCGGGGAGTACAGGTTGAAACAATCAGCCCAGGA
GACGGAAGAACCTTTCCAAAAAGGGGTCAAACATGTGTGGTACACTACACAGGAATGTTGGAAGACGGAA
AAAAGGTGGACAGCTCTCGAGACCGCAATAAACCTTTCAAGTTTATGCTGGGCAAACAGGAGGTGATACG
CGGATGGGAGGAAGGCGTAGCCCAGATGTCCGTGGGTCAGCGGGCAAAACTTACAATTTCACCCGATTAC
GCATATGGCGCAACAGGACATCCAGGTATTATACCACCACATGCCACCCTTGTTTTCGACGTAGAGCTTT
TGAAACTCGAAGGGGCTGGAGCAGGCGCTATGAGAGATCCCCTGACTGACTGCTCTTACAACAAAGTATA
CAAATCTCTGAAGGAGTTCGCTCAGCACGGTGATAACTTCTGTAAGCAGATTACATCTGTGCTCCAGCAG
AGGGCTAATCTCGAGATAAGTTATGCTAAGGGTCTGCAAAAGTTGGCTGTCCGCCTCAGCAAAGCACTGC
AGAGTACCAAGAAAAATTGCCTCTCAACTGCATGGGCATGGGCCTCTGAGTCCATGAAGTCAGCTGCTGA
TCTTCACCAGAAGTTGGGTAAAGCAATCGAGTTGGAAGCAATTAAGCCTACCCATCAAGTGTTGAGTATG
CAGGAGAAGAAGCGCAAATCACTGGATAACGAAGTGGAAAAGACAGCAAATCTTGTGATTAATAATTGGA
ATCAACAGATAAAGGCAAAAAAGAAACTCATGATGAGTACAAAAAAGCACGAGGCCTTGTTCCACCTCGT
CGAATCTAGCAAGCAGTCTCTGACTCAAAAGGAGAAGCAGAAACTTCTGAACAAACTTAAAAAATCCACT
GAGAAGTTGGAAAAGGAGGATGAATCTTACTATCAAAAGAATATGGCTGGATACTCTACACGCCTGAAGT
GGGAATCTACCCTCGAAAACTGTTATAAAAGTATGCTGGAGTTGGAGAAAGAAAGAATACAGCTCTTGTG
CAACAATCTCAACCAATACTCACAGCACATTTCTCTGTTTGGCCAAACCCTGACAACATGCCATACCCAA
ATACATTGTGCAATATCTAAGGTCGATGTAGAGAAAGATATCCAGGCACTGATGGAAGAAACAGCAATTT
TGTCTATCGAAAATAAAAGCGAGCTTCTGCTGGCTGATTATTTTGAGGAAGATCCTAAAAACCCCATGGA
TAAGGAGCGCAGGAAAAGCCTCCTGAAACCTAAGCTCGGTCGATTGCAACGCGATATCGAAAAGGCATCC
AGAGATAAAGAAGGGCTGGAGAGAAAGCTCAAGGCTTTGGCAAGTAGTTCTAGTTTCTCTGACGCTAAGT
CCCAAAAGGATATGGAAACCTTGATGGACGAAAACAGTCTGAAGTTGGACTTGCTGCAGGCAAATTCCTA
CAAACTTAGTAGTGTACTCGCCGATTTGGAGCAGCGACCCAAGCCTTGCCATCCATGTTCCACTTGTATC
TTTAAGTGGAAGGAAAAGGAACACAGTCATACCTATGTGAAGATTAGTAGGCCTCTTCTTACAAAAAGGC
TCGAAAAGGCAGAGTCCAAGGCCCCTGCCGGTGGCCAGAATAACCCTAGTAGCTCACCATCCGGCTCTAC
CGTCTCCCAGGCCTCAAAACATTTGTGTAAAGCACTCTATACATTCCAGGCTCGCCAGGATGACGAACTG
AATCTGGAGAAGGGGGATATCGTGACCGTGCACGAAAAAAAGGAAGAGGGATGGTGGTTCGGGAGCTTGA
AAGGCAAACGAGGCCACTTCCCTGCCGCTTACGTCGAGGAACTTCCTCCAAAAGCAGGAAACACAGCAAC
TCAAGCTTGATAAGCGGCCGCGTTTAAACGTCGACGGTATCGATAAGCTTGATATCGAATTCCGCCCCCC
CCCCTAACGTTACTGGCCGAAGCCGCTTGGAATAAGGCCGGTGTGCGTTTGTCTATATGTTATTTTCCAC
CATATTGCCGTCTTTTGGCAATGTGAGGGCCCGGAAACCTGGCCCTGTCTTCTTGACGAGCATTCCTAGG
GGTCTTTCCCCTCTCGCCAAAGGAATGCAAGGTCTGTTGAATGTCGTGAAGGAAGCAGTTCCTCTGGAAG
CTTCTTGAAGACAAACAACGTCTGTAGCGACCCTTTGCAGGCAGCGGAACCCCCCACCTGGCGACAGGTG
CCTCTGCGGCCAAAAGCCACGTGTATAAGATACACCTGCAAAGGCGGCACAACCCCAGTGCCACGTTGTG
AGTTGGATAGTTGTGGAAAGAGTCAAATGGCTCTCCTCAAGCGTATTCAACAAGGGGCTGAAGGATGCCC
AGAAGGTACCCCATTGTATGGGATCTGATCTGGGGCCTCGGTGCACATGCTTTACATGTGTTTAGTCGAG
GTTAAAAAAACGTCTAGGCCCCCCGAACCACGGGGACGTGGTTTTCCTTTGAAAAACACGATGATAATAT
GGCCACAACCATGGTGAGCAAGGGCGAGGAGCTGTTCACCGGGGTGGTGCCCATCCTGGTCGAGCTGGAC
GGCGACGTAAACGGCCACAAGTTCAGCGTGTCTGGCGAGGGCGAGGGCGATGCCACCTACGGCAAGCTGA
CCCTGAAGTTCATCTGCACCACCGGCAAGCTGCCCGTGCCCTGGCCCACCCTCGTGACCACCCTGACCTA
CGGCGTGCAGTGCTTCAGCCGCTACCCCGACCACATGAAGCAGCACGACTTCTTCAAGTCCGCCATGCCC
GAAGGCTACGTCCAGGAGCGCACCATCTTCTTCAAGGACGACGGCAACTACAAGACCCGCGCCGAGGTGA
AGTTCGAGGGCGACACCCTGGTGAACCGCATCGAGCTGAAGGGCATCGACTTCAAGGAGGACGGCAACAT
CCTGGGGCACAAGCTGGAGTACAACTACAACAGCCACAACGTCTATATCATGGCCGACAAGCAGAAGAAC
GGCATCAAGGCGAACTTCAAGATCCGCCACAACATCGAGGACGGCAGCGTGCAGCTCGCCGACCACTACC
AGCAGAACACCCCCATCGGCGACGGCCCCGTGCTGCTGCCCGACAACCACTACCTGAGCACCCAGTCCGC
CCTGAGCAAAGACCCCAACGAGAAGCGCGATCACATGGTCCTGCTGGAGTTCGTGACCGCCGCCGGGATC
ACTCTCGGCATGGACGAGCTGTACAAGTAATGAATTAATTAAGAATTCGATAAAATAAAAGATTTTATTT
AGTCTCCAGAAAAAGGGGGGAATGAAAGACCCCACCTGTAGGTTTGGCAAGCTAGCTTAAGTAACGCCAT
TTTGCAAGGCATGGAAAATACATAACTGAGAATAGAGAAGTTCAGATCAAGGTTAGGAACAGAGAGACAG
CAGAATATGGGCCAAACAGGATATCTGTGGTAAGCAGTTCCTGCCCCGGCTCAGGGCCAAGAACAGATGG
TCCCCAGATGCGGTCCCGCCCTCAGCAGTTTCTAGAGAACCATCAGATGTTTCCAGGGTGCCCCAAGGAC
CTGAAATGACCCTGTGCCTTATTTGAACTAACCAATCAGTTCGCTTCTCGCTTCTGTTCGCGCGCTTCTG
CTCCCCGAGCTCAATAAAAGAGCCCACAACCCCTCACTCGGCGCGCCAGTCCTCCGATAGACTGCGTCGC
CCGGGTACCCGTGTATCCAATAAACCCTCTTGCAGTTGCATCCGACTTGTGGTCTCGCTGTTCCTTGGGA
GGGTCTCCTCTGAGTGATTGACTACCCGTCAGCGGGGGTCTTTCATGGGTAACAGTTTCTTGAAGTTGGA
GAACAACATTCTGAGGGTAGGAGTCGAATATTAAGTAATCCTGACTCAATTAGCCACTGTTTTGAATCCA
CATACTCCAATACTCCTGAAATAGTTCATTATGGACAGCGCAGAAAGAGCTGGGGAGAATTGTGAAATTG
TTATCCGCTCACAATTCCACACAACATACGAGCCGGAAGCATAAAGTGTAAAGCCTGGGGTGCCTAATGA
GTGAGCTAACTCACATTAATTGCGTTGCGCTCACTGCCCGCTTTCCAGTCGGGAAACCTGTCGTGCCAGC
TGCATTAATGAATCGGCCAACGCGCGGGGAGAGGCGGTTTGCGTATTGGGCGCTCTTCCGCTTCCTCGCT
CACTGACTCGCTGCGCTCGGTCGTTCGGCTGCGGCGAGCGGTATCAGCTCACTCAAAGGCGGTAATACGG
TTATCCACAGAATCAGGGGATAACGCAGGAAAGAACATGTGAGCAAAAGGCCAGCAAAAGGCCAGGAACC
GTAAAAAGGCCGCGTTGCTGGCGTTTTTCCATAGGCTCCGCCCCCCTGACGAGCATCACAAAAATCGACG
CTCAAGTCAGAGGTGGCGAAACCCGACAGGACTATAAAGATACCAGGCGTTTCCCCCTGGAAGCTCCCTC
GTGCGCTCTCCTGTTCCGACCCTGCCGCTTACCGGATACCTGTCCGCCTTTCTCCCTTCGGGAAGCGTGG
CGCTTTCTCATAGCTCACGCTGTAGGTATCTCAGTTCGGTGTAGGTCGTTCGCTCCAAGCTGGGCTGTGT
GCACGAACCCCCCGTTCAGCCCGACCGCTGCGCCTTATCCGGTAACTATCGTCTTGAGTCCAACCCGGTA
AGACACGACTTATCGCCACTGGCAGCAGCCACTGGTAACAGGATTAGCAGAGCGAGGTATGTAGGCGGTG
CTACAGAGTTCTTGAAGTGGTGGCCTAACTACGGCTACACTAGAAGAACAGTATTTGGTATCTGCGCTCT
GCTGAAGCCAGTTACCTTCGGAAAAAGAGTTGGTAGCTCTTGATCCGGCAAACAAACCACCGCTGGTAGC
GGTGGTTTTTTTGTTTGCAAGCAGCAGATTACGCGCAGAAAAAAAGGATCTCAAGAAGATCCTTTGATCT
TTTCTACGGGGTCTGACGCTCAGTGGAACGAAAACTCACGTTAAGGGATTTTGGTCATGAGATTATCAAA
AAGGATCTTCACCTAGATCCTTTTAAATTAAAAATGAAGTTTTAAATCAATCTAAAGTATATATGAGTAA
ACTTGGTCTGACAGTTACCAATGCTTAATCAGTGAGGCACCTATCTCAGCGATCTGTCTATTTCGTTCAT
CCATAGTTGCCTGACTCCCCGTCGTGTAGATAACTACGATACGGGAGGGCTTACCATCTGGCCCCAGTGC
TGCAATGATACCGCGAGACCCACGCTCACCGGCTCCAGATTTATCAGCAATAAACCAGCCAGCCGGAAGG
GCCGAGCGCAGAAGTGGTCCTGCAACTTTATCCGCCTCCATCCAGTCTATTAATTGTTGCCGGGAAGCTA
GAGTAAGTAGTTCGCCAGTTAATAGTTTGCGCAACGTTGTTGCCATTGCTACAGGCATCGTGGTGTCACG
CTCGTCGTTTGGTATGGCTTCATTCAGCTCCGGTTCCCAACGATCAAGGCGAGTTACATGATCCCCCATG
TTGTGCAAAAAAGCGGTTAGCTCCTTCGGTCCTCCGATCGTTGTCAGAAGTAAGTTGGCCGCAGTGTTAT
CACTCATGGTTATGGCAGCACTGCATAATTCTCTTACTGTCATGCCATCCGTAAGATGCTTTTCTGTGAC
TGGTGAGTACTCAACCAAGTCATTCTGAGAATAGTGTATGCGGCGACCGAGTTGCTCTTGCCCGGCGTCA
ATACGGGATAATACCGCGCCACATAGCAGAACTTTAAAAGTGCTCATCATTGGAAAACGTTCTTCGGGGC
GAAAACTCTCAAGGATCTTACCGCTGTTGAGATCCAGTTCGATGTAACCCACTCGTGCACCCAACTGATC
TTCAGCATCTTTTACTTTCACCAGCGTTTCTGGGTGAGCAAAAACAGGAAGGCAAAATGCCGCAAAAAAG
GGAATAAGGGCGACACGGAAATGTTGAATACTCATACTCTTCCTTTTTCAATATTATTGAAGCATTTATC
AGGGTTATTGTCTCATGAGCGGATACATATTTGAATGTATTTAGAAAAATAAACAAATAGGGGTTCCGCG
CACATTTCCCCGAAAAGTGCCACCTGACGTCTAAGAAACCATTATTATCATGACATTAACCTATAAAAAT
AGGCGTATCACGAGGCCCTTTCGTCTCGCGCGTTTCGGTGATGACGGTGAAAACCTCTGACACATGCAGC
TCCCGGAGACGGTCACAGCTTGTCTGTAAGCGGATGCCGGGAGCAGACAAGCCCGTCAGGGCGCGTCAGC
GGGTGTTGGCGGGTGTCGGGGCTGGCTTAACTATGCGGCATCAGAGCAGATTGTACTGAGAGTGCACCAT
ATGCGGTGTGAAATACCGCACAGATGCGTAAGGAGAAAATACCGCATCAGGCGCCATTCGCCATTCAGGC
TGCGCAACTGTTGGGAAGGGCGATCGGTGCGGGCCTCTTCGCTATTACGCCAGCTGGCGAAAGGGGGATG
TGCTGCAAGGCGATTAAGTTGGGTAACGCCAGGGTTTTCCCAGTCACGACGTTGTAAAACGACGGCGCAA
GGAATGGTGCATGCAAGGAGATGGCGCCCAACAGTCCCCCGGCCACGGGGCCTGCCACCATACCCACGCC
GAAACAAGCGCTCATGAGCCCGAAGTGGCGAGCCCGATCTTCCCCATCGGTGATGTCGGCGATATAGGCG
CCAGCAACCGCACCTGTGGCGCCGGTGATGCCGGCCACGATGCGTCCGGCGTAGAGGCGATTAGTCCAAT
TTGTTAAAGACAGGATATCAGTGGTCCAGGCTCTAGTTTTGACTCAACAATATCACCAGCTGAAGCCTAT
AGAGTACGAGCCATAGATAAAATAAAAGATTTTATTTAGTCTCCAGAAAAAGGGGGGAATGAAAGACCCC
ACCTGTAGGTTTGGCAAGCTAGCTTAAGTAACGCCATTTTGCAAGGCATGGAAAATACATAACTGAGAAT
AGAGAAGTTCAGATCAAGGTTAGGAACAGAGAGACAGCAGAATATGGGCCAAACAGGATATCTGTGGTAA
GCAGTTCCTGCCCCGGCTCAGGGCCAAGAACAGATGGTCCCCAGATGCGGTCCCGCCCTCAGCAGTTTCT
AGAGAACCATCAGATGTTTCCAGGGTGCCCCAAGGACCTGAAATGACCCTGTGCCTTATTTGAACTAACC
AATCAGTTCGCTTCTCGCTTCTGTTCGCGCGCTTCTGCTCCCCGAGCTCAATAAAAGAGCCCACAACCCC
TCACTCGGCGCGCCAGTCCTCCGATAGACTGCGTCGCCCGGGTACCCGTATTCCCAATAAAGCCTCTTGC
TGTTTGCATCCGAATCGTGGACTCGCTGATCCTTGGGAGGGTCTCCTCAGATTGATTGACTGCCCACCTC
GGGGGTCTTTCATTTGGAGGTTCCACCGAGATTTGGAGACCCCTGCCCAGGGACCACCGACCCCCCCGCC
GGGAGGTAAGCTGGCCAGCGGTCGTTTCGTGTCTGTCTCTGTCTTTGTGCGTGTTTGTGCCGGCATCTAA
TGTTTGCGCCTGCGTCTGTACTAGTTAGCTAACTAGCTCTGTATCTGGCGGACCCGTGGTGGAACTGACG
AGTTCTGAACACCCGGCCGCAACCCTGGGAGACGTCCCAGGGACTTTGGGGGCCGTTTTTGTGGCCCGAC
CTGAGGAAGGGAGTCGATGTGGAATCCGACCCCGTCAGGATATGTGGTTCTGGTAGGAGACGAGAACCTA
AAACAGTTCCCGCCTCCGTCTGAATTTTTGCTTTCGGTTTGGAACCGAAGCCGCGCGTCTTGTCTGCTGC
AGCGCTGCAGCATCGTTCTGTGTTGTCTCTGTCTGACTGTGTTTCTGTATTTGTCTGAAAATTAGGGCCA
GACTGTTACCACTCCCTTAAGTTTGACCTTAGGTCACTGGAAAGATGTCGAGCGGATCGCTCACAACCAG
TCGGTAGATGTCAAGAAGAGACGTTGGGTTACCTTCTGCTCTGCAGAATGGCCAACCTTTAACGTCGGAT
GGCCGCGAGACGGCACCTTTAACCGAGACCTCATCACCCAGGTTAAGATCAAGGTCTTTTCACCTGGCCC
GCATGGACACCCAGACCAGGTCCCCTACATCGTGACCTGGGAAGCCTTGGCTTTTGACCCCCCTCCCTGG
GTCAAGCCCTTTGTACACCCTAAGCCTCCGCCTCCTCTTCCTCCATCCGCCCCGTCTCTCCCCCTTGAAC
CTCCTCGTTCGACCCCGCCTCGATCCTCCCTTTATCCAGCCCTCACTCCTTCTCTAGGCGCCGGAATT
